Addgene plasmid #71986: Ntng1.c-AP-His
Purpose: Expresses the extracellular region of the Netrin G1, isoform c protein (truncated immediately upstream of propeptide cleavage and GPI-attachement site), C-terminally fused to alkaline phosphatase + 6X histidine tag.
Depositing lab: Woj Wojtowicz. Depositing organization: University of California, Berkeley. Publication: An extracellular biochemical screen reveals that FLRTs and Unc5s mediate neuronal subtype recognition in the retina. Visser JJ, Cheng Y, Perry SC, Chastain AB, Parsa B, Masri SS, Ray TA, Kay JN, Wojtowicz WM. Elife. 2015 Dec 3;4. pii: e08149. doi: 10.7554/eLife.08149. PubMed 26633812.
Backbone
  Vector backbone: pCMVi-SV40ori
  Vector type: Mammalian Expression
Growth in bacteria
  Bacterial resistance: Ampicillin, 100 μg/mL
  Growth temperature: 37°C
  Growth strain: DH5alpha
  Copy number: High Copy
Gene/Insert
  Gene/Insert name: Ntng1.c (alt names: Netrin G1, isoform c; Lmnt1; NCBI gene ID 80883; Reference sequence NM_001163349.1)
  Species: M. musculus (mouse)
  Insert size (bp): 1197
  Entrez Gene: Ntng1 (a.k.a. A930010C08Rik, AI853992, Lmnt1)
  Promoter: CMV
  Tag / fusion protein: AP-His (C terminal on backbone)
  Cloning method: Restriction Enzyme; 5′ cloning site NotI (not destroyed); 3′ cloning site SpeI (not destroyed)
  Sequencing primers: 5′ GTCAGAGGTAACTCCCGTTGC; 3′ GAGGTTCTTGGCGGCTGTC
Terms and licenses: Academic/Nonprofit Terms; Industry Terms: Not Available to Industry
How to cite: Ntng1.c-AP-His was a gift from Woj Wojtowicz (Addgene plasmid # 71986 ; http://n2t.net/addgene:71986 ; RRID:Addgene_71986)
