[The description below was written by a language model from this plasmid's Addgene catalogue record and pLannotate feature annotations shown in this document.]
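Description:
Ntng1.c-AP-His is a mammalian expression plasmid built on the pCMVi-SV40ori backbone that produces a secreted, tagged form of the mouse Netrin G1 isoform c ectodomain. It is propagated in E. coli as a high-copy plasmid through a ColE1/pUC-type origin and selected with ampicillin via the β-lactamase gene. The annotated sequence also contains an f1 phage origin and short remnants of rop, bom and lacZα, which are backbone leftovers rather than functional parts of the design.

The expression cassette is driven by the human cytomegalovirus immediate early enhancer and promoter followed by CMV intron A, an arrangement that generally boosts transcript processing and expression in mammalian cells. Downstream, between retained NotI and SpeI sites, sits the Ntng1 fragment of about 1.2 kb encoding the extracellular region, truncated just upstream of the propeptide cleavage and GPI-attachment site so that the protein is not tethered to the membrane. It is fused at its C terminus to human placental alkaline phosphatase and, according to the catalogue entry, a 6X histidine tag supplied by the backbone (the His tag is not separately annotated in the feature table). An SV40 polyadenylation signal terminates the transcript. The SV40 enhancer/early promoter region elsewhere in the backbone corresponds to the SV40 origin named in the backbone, which permits episomal amplification in cells expressing large T antigen.

The alkaline phosphatase moiety provides an enzymatic readout and the His tag a handle for capture or purification, which makes the fusion suited to protein binding assays. The associated work used an extracellular biochemical interaction screen of neuronal recognition molecules in the retina.
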