Features (pLannotate 1.2.2; 14 found; start..end, strand, type, name):
     25..408     +  enhancer       CMV enhancer: human cytomegalovirus immediate early enhancer
    410..609     +  promoter       CMV promoter: human cytomegalovirus (CMV) immediate early promoter
    748..1573    +  intron         CMV intron A: human cytomegalovirus intron A (Chapman et al., 1991)
   1610..2824    +  CDS            Ntng1 (fragment): NTNG1_MOUSE - Also known as Kiaa0976, Lmnt1. Experimental evidence at protein level: Swiss-Prot protein existence level 1. Involved in controlling patterning and neuronal circuit formation at the laminar, cellular, subcellular and synaptic levels. Promotes neurite outgrowth of both axons and dendrites. From Mus musculus (Mouse).
   2825..4276    +  CDS            SEAP: secreted alkaline phosphatase from human placenta The natural enzyme has a C-terminal transmembrane sequence that is replaced by a GPI anchor.
   4335..4456    +  polyA_signal   SV40 poly(A) signal: SV40 polyadenylation signal
   4665..5253    -  rep_origin     ori: high-copy-number ColE1/pMB1/pBR322/pUC origin of replication
   5424..6284    -  CDS            AmpR: β-lactamase; bla; confers resistance to ampicillin, carbenicillin, and related antibiotics
   6285..6389    -  promoter       AmpR promoter: bla
   6484..6519    +  CDS            rop (fragment): Rop protein, which maintains plasmids at low copy number; rop
   6542..6872    +  promoter       SV40 promoter: SV40 enhancer and early promoter
   6995..7094    +  misc_feature   bom (fragment): basis of mobility region from pBR322
   7122..7550    -  rep_origin     f1 ori (sequence partly withheld): f1 bacteriophage origin of replication; arrow indicates direction of (+) strand synthesis
   7554..7711    -  CDS            lacZα (fragment): LacZα fragment of β-galactosidase; lacZ fragment
>Addgene plasmid #71986 | Ntng1.c-AP-His | depositor full sequence | sequence record 131172 | Full Sequence
GTCGAGGTCTCGACGGTATCGATTGACATTGATTATTGACTAGCTAGTTATTAATAGTAATCAATTACGG
GGTCATTAGTTCATAGCCCATATATGGAGTTCCGCGTTACATAACTTACGGTAAATGGCCCGCCTGGCTG
ACCGCCCAACGACCCCCGCCCATTGACGTCAATAATGACGTATGTTCCCATAGTAACGCCAATAGGGACT
TTCCATTGACGTCAATGGGTGGAGTATTTACGGTAAACTGCCCACTTGGCAGTACATCAAGTGTATCATA
TGCCAAGTCCGCCCCCTATTGACGTCAATGACGGTAAATGGCCCGCCTGGCATTATGCCCAGTACATGAC
CTTACGGGACTTTCCTACTTGGCAGTACATCTACGTATTAGTCATCGCTATTACCATGGTGATGCGGTTT
TGGCAGTACACCAATGGGCGTGGATAGCGGTTTGACTCACGGGGATTTCCAAGTCTCCACCCCATTGACG
TCAATGGGAGTTTGTTTTGGCACCAAAATCAACGGGACTTTCCAAAATGTCGTAATAACCCCGCCCCGTT
GACGCAAATGGGCGGTAGGCGTGTACGGTGGGAGGTCTATATAAGCAGAGCTCGTTTAGTGAACCGTCAG
ATCGCCTGGAGACGCCATCCACGCTGTTTTGACCTCCATAGAAGACACCGGGACCGATCCAGCCTCCGCG
GCCGGGAACGGTGCATTGGAACGCGGATTCCCCGTGCCAAGAGTGACGTAAGTACCGCCTATAGACTCTA
TAGGCACACCCCTTTGGCTCTTATGCATGCTATACTGTTTTTGGCTTGGGGCCTATACACCCCCGCTTCC
ATATGCTATAGGTGATGGTATAGCTTAGCCTATAGGTGTGGGTTATTGACCATTATTGACCACTCCCCTA
TTGGTGACGATACTTTCCATTACTAATCCATAACATGGCTCTTTGCCACAACTATCTCTATTGGCTATAT
GCCAATACTCTGTCCTTCAGAGACTGACACGGACTCTGTATTTTTACAGGATGGGGTCCCATTTATTATT
TACAAATTCACATATACAACAACGCCGTCCCCCGTGCCCGCAGTTTTTATTAAACATAGCGTGGGATCTC
CACGCGAATCTCGGGTACGTGTTCCGGACATGGGCTCTTCTCCGGTAGCGGCGGAGCTTCCACATCCGAG
CCCTGGTCCCATGCCTCCAGCGGCTCATGGTCGCTCGGCAGCTCCTTGCTCCTAACAGTGGAGGCCAGAC
TTAGGCACAGCACAATGCCCACCACCACCAGTGTGCCGCACAAGGCCGTGGCGGTAGGGTATGTGTCTGA
AAATGAGCTCGGAGATTGGGCTCGCACCGCTGACGCAGATGGAAGACTTAAGGCAGCGGCAGAAGAAGAT
GCAGGCAGCTGAGTTGTTGTATTCTGATAAGAGTCAGAGGTAACTCCCGTTGCGGTGCTGTTAACGGTGG
AGGGCAGTGTAGTCTGAGCAGTACTCGTTGCTGCCGCGCGCGCCACCAGACATAATAGCTGACAGACTAA
CAGACTGTTCCTTTCCATGGGTCTTTTCTGCAGAAGCTTGAATTCTCGAGGATCCGCGGCCGCGCCACCA
TGTATTTGTCAAGATTCCTGTCGATCCATGCCCTGTGGGTGACAGTGTCCTCTGTGATGCAGCCCTACCT
TTTCGTGTGGGGACATTATGATGTATGTAAGAGCCTGATTTACACAGAAGAAGGCAAAGTTTGGGATTAC
ACAGCCTGCCAGCCGGAATCCACGGACATGACCAAGTATCTGAAAGTGAAACTGGACCCTCCGGATATTA
CCTGTGGAGACCCTCCAGAGTCCTTCTGTGCAATGGGCAACCCTTACATGTGCAATAATGAGTGTGATGC
GAGTACCCCTGAACTGGCACACCCTCCTGAGCTGATGTTTGATTTTGAAGGAAGACATCCCTCCACATTT
TGGCAGTCTGCTACTTGGAAGGAGTACCCCAAACCTCTCCAGGTTAACATCACTCTGTCTTGGAGCAAAA
CCATTGAACTCACAGACAACATAGTTATTACCTTTGAATCGGGGCGTCCAGACCAAATGATCCTAGAGAA
ATCTCTCGACTACGGACGAACATGGCAGCCCTATCAGTATTATGCCACAGACTGCCTCCATGCATTCCAC
ATGGACCCGAAATCCGTGAAGGATTTATCTCAGCACACGGTCTTGGAAATCATTTGCACGGAAGAGTACT
CCACTGGGTACTCCACGAATAGCAAAATAATCCACTTCGAGATCAAAGACAGGTTTGCGTTTTTCGCTGG
ACCTCGGCTACGAAATATGGCTTCCCTCTATGGACAGCTGGATACAACCAAGAAACTCAGAGATTTCTTC
ACTGTCACAGACCTGAGGATCAGGCTGTTGAGACCCGCCGTTGGGGAAATATTTGTAGATGAACTACATT
TGGCACGTTACTTTTATGCGATCTCAGACATAAAGGTGCGAGGAAGGTGCAAGTGCAACCTGCATGCCAC
TTCGTGTTTGTATGACAACAGCAAACTGACATGTGAATGTGAGCACAACACTACAGGTCCCGACTGTGGG
AAATGCAAGAAGAACTACCAGGGCCGACCTTGGAGCCCCGGCTCATACCTCCCCATCCCCAAAGGCACCG
CAAACACCTGTATCCCCAGCATTTCCAGTATCGGTACTAATGTCTGCGACAATGAGCTCCTGCACTGCCA
GAATGGAGGGACCTGCCAGAACAATGTGCGCTGCGCGTGCCCAGACGCCTACACCGGCATCCTCTGTGAG
AAGCTAACTAGTGGATCTTCCGGAATCATCCCAGTTGAGGAGGAGAACCCGGACTTCTGGAACCGCGAGG
CAGCCGAGGCCCTGGGTGCCGCCAAGAAGCTGCAGCCTGCACAGACAGCCGCCAAGAACCTCATCATCTT
CCTGGGCGATGGGATGGGGGTGTCTACGGTGACAGCTGCCAGGATCCTAAAAGGGCAGAAGAAGGACAAA
CTGGGGCCTGAGATACCCCTGGCCATGGACCGCTTCCCATATGTGGCTCTGTCCAAGACATACAATGTAG
ACAAACATGTGCCAGACAGTGGAGCCACAGCCACGGCCTACCTGTGCGGGGTCAAGGGCAACTTCCAGAC
CATTGGCTTGAGTGCAGCCGCCCGCTTTAACCAGTGCAACACGACACGCGGCAACGAGGTCATCTCCGTG
ATGAATCGGGCCAAGAAAGCAGGGAAGTCAGTGGGAGTGGTAACCACCACACGAGTGCAGCACGCCTCGC
CAGCCGGCACCTACGCCCACACGGTGAACCGCAACTGGTACTCGGACGCCGACGTGCCTGCCTCGGCCCG
CCAGGAGGGGTGCCAGGACATCGCTACGCAGCTCATCTCCAACATGGACATTGACGTGATCCTAGGTGGA
GGCCGAAAGTACATGTTTCGCATGGGAACCCCAGACCCTGAGTACCCAGATGACTACAGCCAAGGTGGGA
CCAGGCTGGACGGGAAGAATCTGGTGCAGGAATGGCTGGCGAAGCGCCAGGGTGCCCGGTATGTGTGGAA
CCGCACTGAGCTCATGCAGGCTTCCCTGGACCCGTCTGTGACCCATCTCATGGGTCTCTTTGAGCCTGGA
GACATGAAATACGAGATCCACCGAGACTCCACACTGGACCCCTCCCTGATGGAGATGACAGAGGCTGCCC
TGCGCCTGCTGAGCAGGAACCCCCGCGGCTTCTTCCTCTTCGTGGAGGGTGGTCGCATCGACCATGGTCA
TCATGAAAGCAGGGCTTACCGGGCACTGACTGAGACGATCATGTTCGACGACGCCATTGAGAGGGCGGGC
CAGCTCACCAGCGAGGAGGACACGCTGAGCCTCGTCACTGCCGACCACTCCCACGTCTTCTCCTTCGGAG
GCTACCCCCTGCGAGGGAGCTCCATCTTCGGGCTGGCCCCTGGCAAGGCCCGGGACAGGAAGGCCTACAC
GGTCCTCCTATACGGAAACGGTCCAGGCTATGTGCTCAAGGACGGCGCCCGGCCGGATGTTACCGAGAGC
GAGAGCGGGAGCCCCGAGTATCGGCAGCAGTCAGCAGTGCCCCTGGACGAAGAGACCCACGCAGGCGAGG
ACGTGGCGGTGTTCGCGCGCGGCCCGCAGGCGCACCTGGTTCACGGCGTGCAGGAGCAGACCTTCATAGC
GCACGTCATGGCCTTCGCCGCCTGCCTGGAGCCCTACACCGCCTGCGACCTGGCGCCCCCCGCCGGCACC
ACCGACGCCGCGCACCCGGGTCATCATCACCATCACCATTAATCTAGAGATCTTATTAAAGCAGAACTTG
TTTATTGCAGCTTATAATGGTTACAAATAAAGCAATAGCATCACAAATTTCACAAATAAAGCATTTTTTT
CACTGCATTCTAGTTGTGGTTTGTCCAAACTCATCAATGTATCTTATCATGTCTGGTCGACTCTAGCTAG
ACTCTTCCGCTTCCTCGCTCACTGACTCGCTGCGCTCGGTCGTTCGGCTGCGGCGAGCGGTATCAGCTCA
CTCAAAGGCGGTAATACGGTTATCCACAGAATCAGGGGATAACGCAGGAAAGAACATGTGAGCAAAAGGC
CAGCAAAAGGCCAGGAACCGTAAAAAGGCCGCGTTGCTGGCGTTTTTCCATAGGCTCCGCCCCCCTGACG
AGCATCACAAAAATCGACGCTCAAGTCAGAGGTGGCGAAACCCGACAGGACTATAAAGATACCAGGCGTT
TCCCCCTGGAAGCTCCCTCGTGCGCTCTCCTGTTCCGACCCTGCCGCTTACCGGATACCTGTCCGCCTTT
CTCCCTTCGGGAAGCGTGGCGCTTTCTCATAGCTCACGCTGTAGGTATCTCAGTTCGGTGTAGGTCGTTC
GCTCCAAGCTGGGCTGTGTGCACGAACCCCCCGTTCAGCCCGACCGCTGCGCCTTATCCGGTAACTATCG
TCTTGAGTCCAACCCGGTAAGACACGACTTATCGCCACTGGCAGCAGCCACTGGTAACAGGATTAGCAGA
GCGAGGTATGTAGGCGGTGCTACAGAGTTCTTGAAGTGGTGGCCTAACTACGGCTACACTAGAAGAACAG
TATTTGGTATCTGCGCTCTGCTGAAGCCAGTTACCTTCGGAAAAAGAGTTGGTAGCTCTTGATCCGGCAA
ACAAACCACCGCTGGTAGCGGTGGTTTTTTTGTTTGCAAGCAGCAGATTACGCGCAGAAAAAAAGGATCT
CAAGAAGATCCTTTGATCTTTTCTACGGGGTCTGACGCTCAGTGGAACGAAAACTCACGTTAAGGGATTT
TGGTCATGAGATTATCAAAAAGGATCTTCACCTAGATCCTTTTAAATTAAAAATGAAGTTTTAAATCAAT
CTAAAGTATATATGAGTAAACTTGGTCTGACAGTTACCAATGCTTAATCAGTGAGGCACCTATCTCAGCG
ATCTGTCTATTTCGTTCATCCATAGTTGCCTGACTCCCCGTCGTGTAGATAACTACGATACGGGAGGGCT
TACCATCTGGCCCCAGTGCTGCAATGATACCGCGAGACCCACGCTCACCGGCTCCAGATTTATCAGCAAT
AAACCAGCCAGCCGGAAGGGCCGAGCGCAGAAGTGGTCCTGCAACTTTATCCGCCTCCATCCAGTCTATT
AATTGTTGCCGGGAAGCTAGAGTAAGTAGTTCGCCAGTTAATAGTTTGCGCAACGTTGTTGCCATTGCTA
CAGGCATCGTGGTGTCACGCTCGTCGTTTGGTATGGCTTCATTCAGCTCCGGTTCCCAACGATCAAGGCG
AGTTACATGATCCCCCATGTTGTGCAAAAAAGCGGTTAGCTCCTTCGGTCCTCCGATCGTTGTCAGAAGT
AAGTTGGCCGCAGTGTTATCACTCATGGTTATGGCAGCACTGCATAATTCTCTTACTGTCATGCCATCCG
TAAGATGCTTTTCTGTGACTGGTGAGTACTCAACCAAGTCATTCTGAGAATAGTGTATGCGGCGACCGAG
TTGCTCTTGCCCGGCGTCAATACGGGATAATACCGCGCCACATAGCAGAACTTTAAAAGTGCTCATCATT
GGAAAACGTTCTTCGGGGCGAAAACTCTCAAGGATCTTACCGCTGTTGAGATCCAGTTCGATGTAACCCA
CTCGTGCACCCAACTGATCTTCAGCATCTTTTACTTTCACCAGCGTTTCTGGGTGAGCAAAAACAGGAAG
GCAAAATGCCGCAAAAAAGGGAATAAGGGCGACACGGAAATGTTGAATACTCATACTCTTCCTTTTTCAA
TATTATTGAAGCATTTATCAGGGTTATTGTCTCATGAGCGGATACATATTTGAATGTATTTAGAAAAATA
AACAAATAGGGGTTCCGCGCACATTTCCCCGAAAAGTGCCACCTGACGTCTAAGAAACCATTATTATCAT
GACATTAACCTATAAAAATAGGCGTATCACGAGGCCCTTTCGTCTCGCGCGTTTCGGTGATGACGGTGAA
AACCTCTGACACATGCAGCTCCCGGAGGAATGTGTGTCAGTTAGGGTGTGGAAAGTCCCCAGGCTCCCCA
GGCAGGCAGAAGTATGCAAAGCATGCATCTCAATTAGTCAGCAACCAGGTGTGGAAAGTCCCCAGGCTCC
CCAGCAGGCAGAAGTATGCAAAGCATGCATCTCAATTAGTCAGCAACCATAGTCCCGCCCCTAACTCCGC
CCATCCCGCCCCTAACTCCGCCCAGTTCCGCCCATTCTCCGCCCCATGGCTGACTAATTTTTTTTATTTA
TGCAGAGGCCGAGGCCGCCTCTGCCTCTGAGCTATTCCAGAAGTAGTGAGGAGGCTTTTTTGGAGGCCTA
GGCTTTTGCAAAAAGCTCCCGGGAGCTTGTATATCCATTTTCGTCCCGGAGACGGTCACAGCTTGTCTGT
AAGCGGATGCCGGGAGCAGACAAGCCCGTCAGGGCGCGTCAGCGGGTGTTGGCGGGTGTCGGGGCTGGCT
TAACTATGCGGCATCAGAGCAGATTGTACTGAGAGTGCACCATATGCGGTGTGAAATACCGCACAGATGC
GTAAGGAGAAAATACCGCATCAGGAAATTGTAAGCGTTAATATTTTGTTAAAATTCGCGTTAAATTTTTG
TTAAATCAGCTCATTTTTTAACCAATAGGCCGAAATCGGCAAAATCCCTTATAAATCAAAAGAATAGACC
GAGATAGGGT
[37 nt withheld, positions 7221-7257]
AAAGAACGTGGACTCCAACGTCAAAGG
[49 nt withheld, positions 7285-7333]
T
[91 nt withheld, positions 7335-7425]
G
[124 nt withheld, positions 7427-7550]
CCATTCGCCATTCAGGCTGCGCAACTGTTGGGAAGGGCGATCGGTGCGGGCCTCTTCGCTATTACGCCAG
CTGGCGAAAGGGGGATGTGCTGCAAGGCGATTAAGTTGGGTAACGCCAGGGTTTTCCCAGTCACGACGTT
GTAAAACGACGGCCAGTGAATT
