>Addgene plasmid #71986 | Ntng1.c-AP-His | addgene partial sequence | sequence record 135235 | pMRB101-F 5'-aagatgcaggcagctgagtt-3'
CTCCCGTTGCGGTGCTGTTAACGGTGGAGGGCAGTGTAGTCTGAGCAGTACTCGTTGCTGCCGCGCGCGC
CACCAGACATAATAGCTGACAGACTAACAGACTGTTCCTTTCCATGGGTCTTTTCTGCAGAAGCTTGAAT
TCTCGAGGATCCGCGGCCGCGCCACCATGTATTTGTCAAGATTCCTGTCGATCCATGCCCTGTGGGTGAC
AGTGTCCTCTGTGATGCAGCCCTACCTTTTCGTGTGGGGACATTATGATGTATGTAAGAGCCTGATTTAC
ACAGAAGAAGGCAAAGTTTGGGATTACACAGCCTGCCAGCCGGAATCCACGGACATGACCAAGTATCTGA
AAGTGAAACTGGACCCTCCGGATATTACCTGTGGAGACCCTCCAGAGTCCTTCTGTGCAATGGGCAACCC
TTACATGTGCAATAATGAGTGTGATGCGAGTACCCCTGAACTGGCACACCCTCCTGAGCTGATGTTTGAT
TTTGAAGGAAGACATCCCTCCACATTTTGGCAGTCTGCTACTTGGAAGGAGTACCCCAAACCTCTCCAGG
TTAACATCACTCTGTCTTGGAGCAAAACCATTGAACTCACAGACAACATAGTTATTACCTTTGAATCGGG
GCGTCCAGACCAAATGATCCTAGAGAAATCTCTCGACTACGGACGAACATGGCAGCCCTATCAGTATTAT
GCCACAGACTGCCTCCATGCATTCCACATGGACCCGAA
