>Addgene plasmid #71986 | Ntng1.c-AP-His | addgene partial sequence | sequence record 137003 | SV40pA-R 5'-GAAATTTGTGATGCTATTGC-3'
GTTCTGCTTTAATAAGATCTCTAGATTAATGGTGATGGTGATGATGACCCGGGTGCGCGGCGTCGGTGGT
GCCGGCGGGGGGCGCCAGGTCGCAGGCGGTGTAGGGCTCCAGGCAGGCGGCGAAGGCCATGACGTGCGCT
ATGAAGGTCTGCTCCTGCACGCCGTGAACCAGGTGCGCCTGCGGGCCGCGCGCGAACACCGCCACGTCCT
CGCCTGCGTGGGTCTCTTCGTCCAGGGGCACTGCTGACTGCTGCCGATACTCGGGGCTCCCGCTCTCGCT
CTCGGTAACATCCGGCCGGGCGCCGTCCTTGAGCACATAGCCTGGACCGTTTCCGTATAGGAGGACCGTG
TAGGCCTTCCTGTCCCGGGCCTTGCCAGGGGCCAGCCCGAAGATGGAGCTCCCTCGCAGGGGGTAGCCTC
CGAAGGAGAAGACGTGGGAGTGGTCGGCAGTGACGAGGCTCAGCGTGTCCTCCTCGCTGGTGAGCTGGCC
CGCCCTCTCAATGGCGTCGTCGAACATGATCGTCTCAGTCAGTGCCCGGTAAGCCCTGCTTTCATGATGA
CCATGGTCGATGCGACCACCCTCCACGAAGAGGAAGAAGCCGCGGGGGTTCCTGCTCAGCAGGCGCAGGG
CAGCCTCTGTCATCTCCATCAGGGAGGGGTCCAGTGTGGAGTCTCGGTGGATCTCGTATTTCATGTCTCC
AGGCTCAAAGAGACCCATGAGATGGGTCACAGACGGGTCCAGGGAAGCCTGCATGAGCTCAGTGCGGTTC
CACACATACCGGGCACC
